>Addgene plasmid #50632 | pHIS3p:Venus-Tub1+3'UTR::HPH | depositor full sequence | sequence record 75747 | Full Sequence
AACACCCGCTGACGCGCCCTGACGGGCTTGTCTGCTCCCGGCATCCGCTTACAGACAAGCTGTGACCGTC
TCCGGGAGCTGCATGTGTCAGAGGTTTTCACCGTCATCACCGAAACGCGCGAGACGAAAGGGCCTCGTGA
TACGCCTATTTTTATAGGTTAATGTCATGATAATAATGGTTTCTTAGACGTCAGGTGGCACTTTTCGGGG
AAATGTGCGCGGAACCCCTATTTGTTTATTTTTCTAAATACATTCAAATATGTATCCGCTCATGAGACAA
TAACCCTGATAAATGCTTCAATAATATTGAAAAAGGAAGAGTATGAGTATTCAACATTTCCGTGTCGCCC
TTATTCCCTTTTTTGCGGCATTTTGCCTTCCTGTTTTTGCTCACCCAGAAACGCTGGTGAAAGTAAAAGA
TGCTGAAGATCAGTTGGGTGCACGAGTGGGTTACATCGAACTGGATCTCAACAGCGGTAAGATCCTTGAG
AGTTTTCGCCCCGAAGAACGTTTTCCAATGATGAGCACTTTTAAAGTTCTGCTATGTGGCGCGGTATTAT
CCCGTATTGACGCCGGGCAAGAGCAACTCGGTCGCCGCATACACTATTCTCAGAATGACTTGGTTGAGTA
CTCACCAGTCACAGAAAAGCATCTTACGGATGGCATGACAGTAAGAGAATTATGCAGTGCTGCCATAACC
ATGAGTGATAACACTGCGGCCAACTTACTTCTGACAACGATCGGAGGACCGAAGGAGCTAACCGCTTTTT
TGCACAACATGGGGGATCATGTAACTCGCCTTGATCGTTGGGAACCGGAGCTGAATGAAGCCATACCAAA
CGACGAGCGTGACACCACGATGCCTGTAGCAATGGCAACAACGTTGCGCAAACTATTAACTGGCGAACTA
CTTACTCTAGCTTCCCGGCAACAATTAATAGACTGGATGGAGGCGGATAAAGTTGCAGGACCACTTCTGC
GCTCGGCCCTTCCGGCTGGCTGGTTTATTGCTGATAAATCTGGAGCCGGTGAGCGTGGGTCTCGCGGTAT
CATTGCAGCACTGGGGCCAGATGGTAAGCCCTCCCGTATCGTAGTTATCTACACGACGGGGAGTCAGGCA
ACTATGGATGAACGAAATAGACAGATCGCTGAGATAGGTGCCTCACTGATTAAGCATTGGTAACTGTCAG
ACCAAGTTTACTCATATATACTTTAGATTGATTTAAAACTTCATTTTTAATTTAAAAGGATCTAGGTGAA
GATCCTTTTTGATAATCTCATGACCAAAATCCCTTAACGTGAGTTTTCGTTCCACTGAGCGTCAGACCCC
GTAGAAAAGATCAAAGGATCTTCTTGAGATCCTTTTTTTCTGCGCGTAATCTGCTGCTTGCAAACAAAAA
AACCACCGCTACCAGCGGTGGTTTGTTTGCCGGATCAAGAGCTACCAACTCTTTTTCCGAAGGTAACTGG
CTTCAGCAGAGCGCAGATACCAAATACTGTCCTTCTAGTGTAGCCGTAGTTAGGCCACCACTTCAAGAAC
TCTGTAGCACCGCCTACATACCTCGCTCTGCTAATCCTGTTACCAGTGGCTGCTGCCAGTGGCGATAAGT
CGTGTCTTACCGGGTTGGACTCAAGACGATAGTTACCGGATAAGGCGCAGCGGTCGGGCTGAACGGGGGG
TTCGTGCACACAGCCCAGCTTGGAGCGAACGACCTACACCGAACTGAGATACCTACAGCGTGAGCATTGA
GAAAGCGCCACGCTTCCCGAAGGGAGAAAGGCGGACAGGTATCCGGTAAGCGGCAGGGTCGGAACAGGAG
AGCGCACGAGGGAGCTTCCAGGGGGAAACGCCTGGTATCTTTATAGTCCTGTCGGGTTTCGCCACCTCTG
ACTTGAGCGTCGATTTTTGTGATGCTCGTCAGGGGGGCGGAGCCTATGGAAAAACGCCAGCAACGCGGCC
TTTTTACGGTTCCTGGCCTTTTGCTGGCCTTTTGCTCACATGTTCTTTCCTGCGTTATCCCCTGATTCTG
TGGATAACCGTATTACCGCCTTTGAGTGAGCTGATACCGCTCGCCGCAGCCGAACGACCGAGCGCAGCGA
GTCAGTGAGCGAGGAAGCGGAAGAGCGCCCAATACGCAAACCGCCTCTCCCCGCGCGTTGGCCGATTCAT
TAATGCAGGTTAACCTGGCTTATCGAAATTAATACGACTCACTATAGGGAGACCGGCAGATCCGCGGCCG
CATAGGCCACTAGTGGATCTGATATCATCGATGAATTCGAGCTCGTTTTCGACACTGGATGGCGGCGTTA
GTATCGAATCGACAGCAGTATAGCGACCAGCATTCACATACGATTGACGCATGATATTACTTTCTGCGCA
CTTAACTTCGCATCTGGGCAGATGATGTCGAGGCGAAAAAAAATATAAATCACGCTAACATTTGATTAAA
ATAGAACAACTACAATATAAAAAAACTATACAAATGACAAGTTCTTGAAAACAAGAATCTTTTTATTGTC
AGTACTGATTATTCCTTTGCCCTCGGACGAGTGCTGGGGCGTCGGTTTCCACTATCGGCGAGTACTTCTA
CACAGCCATCGGTCCAGACGGCCGCGCTTCTGCGGGCGATTTGTGTACGCCCGACAGTCCCGGCTCCGGA
TCGGACGATTGCGTCGCATCGACCCTGCGCCCAAGCTGCATCATCGAAATTGCCGTCAACCAAGCTCTGA
TAGAGTTGGTCAAGACCAATGCGGAGCATATACGCCCGGAGCCGCGGCGATCCTGCAAGCTCCGGATGCC
TCCGCTCGAAGTAGCGCGTCTGCTGCTCCATACAAGCCAACCACGGCCTCCAGAAGAAGATGTTGGCGAC
CTCGTATTGGGAATCCCCGAACATCGCCTCGCTCCAGTCAATGACCGCTGTTATGCGGCCATTGTCCGTC
AGGACATTGTTGGAGCCGAAATCCGCGTGCACGAGGTGCCGGACTTCGGGGCAGTCCTCGGCCCAAAGCA
TCAGCTCATCGAGAGCCTGCGCGACGGACGCACTGACGGTGTCGTCCATCACAGTTTGCCAGTGATACAC
ATGGGGATCAGCAATCGCGCATATGAAATCACGCCATGTAGTGTATTGACCGATTCCTTGCGGTCCGAAT
GGGCCGAACCCGCTCGTCTGGCTAAGATCGGCCGCAGCGATCGCATCCATGGCCTCCGCGACCGGCTGCA
GAACAGCGGGCAGTTCGGTTTCAGGCAGGTCTTGCAACGTGACACCCTGTGCACGGCGGGAGATGCAATA
GGTCAGGCTCTCGCTGAATTCCCCAATGTCAAGCACTTCCGGAATCGGGAGCGCGGCCGATGCAAAGTGC
CGATAAACATAACGATCTTTGTAGAAACCATCGGCGCAGCTATTTACCCGCAGGACATATCCACGCCCTC
CTACATCGAAGCTGAAAGCACGAGATTCTTCGCCCTCCGAGAGCTGCATCAGGTCGGAGACGCTGTCGAA
CTTTTCGATCAGAAACTTCTCGACAGACGTCGCGGTGAGTTCAGGCTTTTTACCCATGGTTGTTTATGTT
CGGATGTGATGTGAGAACTGTATCCTAGCAAGATTTTAAAAGGAAGTATATGAAAGAAGAACCTCAGTGG
CAAATCCTAACCTTTTATATTTCTCTACAGGGGCGCGGCGTGGGGACAATTCAACGCGTCTGTGAGGGGA
GCGTTTCCCTGCTCGCAGGTCTGCAGCGAGGAGCCGTAATTTTTGCTTCGCGCCGTGCGGCCATCAAAAT
GTATGGATGCAAATGATTATACATGGGGATGTATGGGCTAAATGTACGGGCGACAGTCACATCATGCCCC
TGAGCTGCGCACGTCAAGACTGTCAAGGAGGGTATTCTGGGCCTCCATGTCGCTGGCCGGGTGACCCGGC
GGGGACGAGGCAAGCTAAACAGATCTGGCGCGCCTTAATTAACCACTAAAGGGAACAAAAGCTGGTACCC
TATTACTCTTGGCCTCCTCTAGTACACTCTATATTTTTTTATGCCTCGGTAATGATTTTCATTTTTTTTT
TCCACCTAGCGGATGACTCTTTTTTTTTCTTAGCGATTGGCATTATCACATAATGAATTATACATTATAT
AAAGTAATGTGATTTCTTCGAAGAATATACTAAAAAATGAGCAGGCAAGATAAACGAAGGCAAAGCATGT
CTAAAGGTGAAGAATTATTCACTGGTGTTGTCCCAATTTTGGTTGAATTAGATGGTGATGTTAATGGTCA
CAAATTTTCTGTCTCCGGTGAAGGTGAAGGTGATGCTACTTACGGTAAATTGACCTTAAAATTGATTTGT
ACTACTGGTAAATTGCCAGTTCCATGGCCAACCTTAGTCACTACTTTAGGTTATGGTTTGCAATGTTTTG
CTAGATACCCAGATCATATGAAACAACATGACTTTTTCAAGTCTGCCATGCCAGAAGGTTATGTTCAAGA
AAGAACTATTTTTTTCAAAGATGACGGTAACTACAAGACCAGAGCTGAAGTCAAGTTTGAAGGTGATACC
TTAGTTAATAGAATCGAATTAAAAGGTATTGATTTTAAAGAAGATGGTAACATTTTAGGTCACAAATTGG
AATACAACTATAACTCTCACAATGTTTACATCACTGCTGACAAACAAAAGAATGGTATCAAAGCTAACTT
CAAAATTAGACACAACATTGAAGATGGTGGTGTTCAATTAGCTGACCATTATCAACAAAATACTCCAATT
GGTGATGGTCCAGTCTTGTTACCAGACAACCATTACTTATCCTATCAATCTGCCTTATCCAAAGATCCAA
ACGAAAAGAGAGACCACATGGTCTTGTTAGAATTTGTTACTGCTGCTGGTATTACCCATGGTATGGATGA
ATTGTACAAAGGATCCATGAGAGAAGTTATTAGTATTAATGGTATGTTCGATTTGCCCGTCCAGGCTAGA
TCTTTTTTTTGTTAGTTCATTTTGGCGTTTCATCTTTCATTACTAACTTCAACGCAAAATTTTTTTTTTT
TTGATTTCTCTTTACAGTCGGTCAAGCTGGTTGTCAGATTGGTAATGCCTGTTGGGAATTATATTCCCTT
GAGCACGGTATTAAGCCGGATGGACATCTAGAAGATGGCCTTTCAAAGCCGAAGGGAGGAGAAGAGGGTT
TCTCCACGTTTTTCCATGAAACCGGCTACGGTAAGTTCGTTCCAAGGGCTATTTACGTGGATTTAGAGCC
CAACGTTATTGACGAAGTCCGTAACGGTCCTTACAAGGACTTGTTCCATCCAGAACAGTTGATCAGTGGT
AAGGAGGACGCGGCTAATAATTATGCAAGAGGCCATTACACCGTTGGTAGAGAAATTTTGGGCGATGTTC
TGGATAGGATTAGAAAACTGGCAGACCAATGTGATGGGTTACAAGGGTTCTTGTTTACCCATTCTCTTGG
TGGTGGTACTGGTTCCGGTCTAGGGTCCTTACTGTTGGAAGAACTATCCGCTGAATACGGTAAGAAATCC
AAGCTGGAATTTGCCGTATACCCTGCTCCACAAGTGTCTACTTCTGTGGTTGAGCCTTACAACACAGTTT
TAACTACACATACTACATTGGAACATGCAGATTGTACTTTCATGGTCGATAATGAGGCTATTTACGACAT
GTGCAAAAGAAACTTGGATATCCCAAGACCAAGCTTTGCAAACTTAAACAACCTAATTGCTCAAGTGGTA
TCATCTGTTACAGCATCATTGAGATTCGACGGTTCATTAAATGTAGATTTGAACGAATTTCAAACCAATT
TGGTTCCATATCCAAGAATTCATTTCCCCTTAGTTTCATATTCTCCAGTCTTATCCAAATCAAAGGCATT
CCATGAGTCCAACTCTGTGTCAGAAATTACAAACGCTTGTTTTGAACCTGGTAACCAGATGGTCAAGTGT
GATCCAAGAGATGGTAAATACATGGCTACTTGTCTGTTATACAGGGGTGATGTGGTAACAAGAGATGTTC
AAAGAGCTGTCGAGCAGGTGAAAAACAAGAAGACCGTCCAATTGGTTGATTGGTGTCCAACTGGTTTCAA
GATCGGTATTTGCTACGAACCTCCAACTGCCACACCAAACTCACAATTGGCCACTGTGGATAGGGCCGTC
TGTATGTTGTCAAATACCACATCCATTGCTGAGGCTTGGAAGAGAATCGATAGAAAATTCGATTTAATGT
ATGCCAAACGTGCTTTCGTCCACTGGTATGTCGGTGAAGGTATGGAAGAAGGTGAATTCACCGAAGCTAG
AGAAGATTTGGCTGCTTTAGAAAGAGATTACATCGAAGTGGGTGCCGACTCATACGCTGAGGAAGAGGAA
TTTTAAGGTTCACTCTCGCCCCCAACCTCCTTATCCTTTCTATATTTCAAGTATATTGTAAAAAAAAAAA
TTCCCCCTACTGTTATATCTCTTTGGTGATATCTTATCTATAATCTACTTATTATATTTCTCTAATATCT
ATGTACAAAAAATAAAAAAAAAAACCATTCTCCTTCTCTAACCTGCATTTGATGAAAGCTTAGTAAGTCT
CATCGTAGTTGATGGGCCAAAGACATTTGTACTTGTTTCATCAGATTCTTACATCACCCATTTCCATGAT
TATTTCACGGATTTCATTAGTAATTGCATTTTTGTATCCCTAGTTCCTTTTCTCCCGCCTTGCCGTCGAA
TTGAAAAAAAAAATGGAAATGAGGACATCTTCCATTGATATCCAGGACAAAGCAAGAGTAGAAGTAACTA
TTAGCAAGGAGAATTCCAAAAATAGTGAACTTCAAGGTAAGCAGATCTATAGTTTCAATATCTGATTTTC
TGCTTTTCAAAACTTAAAATTCATTAGAAGGTAAAACAAGAACCCGTAAAATTAAAGTTACCGATATTAT
CAGGTTTTTCACCCCATGTCTACTATCCCATTTAGAAAGAACTATGTGTTCAAAAACTGGGCCGGTCGAC
CTGCAGCGTACGAAGCTTCAGCTGGCGGCCGCGTTCTATAGTGTCACCTAAATCGTATGTGTATGATACA
TAAGGTTATGTATTAATTGTAGCCGCGTTCTAACGACAATATGTCCATATGGTGCACTCTCAGTACAATC
TGCTCTGATGCCGCATAGTTAAGCCAGCCCCGACACCCGCC
Features (pLannotate 1.2.2; 13 found; start..end, strand, type, name):
     88..123     -  CDS            rop (fragment): Rop protein, which maintains plasmids at low copy number; rop
    218..322     +  promoter       AmpR promoter: bla
    323..1183    +  CDS            AmpR: β-lactamase; bla; confers resistance to ampicillin, carbenicillin, and related antibiotics
   1354..1942    +  rep_origin     ori: high-copy-number ColE1/pMB1/pBR322/pUC origin of replication
   2125..2178    +  CDS            lacI (fragment): lac repressor; lacI; The lac repressor binds to the lac operator to inhibit transcription in E. coli. This inhibition can be relieved by adding lactose or isopropyl-β-D-thiogalactopyranoside (IPTG).
   2200..2218    +  promoter       T7 promoter: promoter for bacteriophage T7 RNA polymerase
   2326..3901    -  gene           hphMX6: yeast selectable marker conferring hygromycin resistance
   4009..4195    +  promoter       HIS3 promoter: S. cerevisiae HIS3
   4200..4910    +  CDS            Venus: Venus is a basic (constitutively fluorescent) yellow fluorescent protein published in 2002, derived from Aequorea victoria. It is reported to be a rapidly-maturing weak dimer with moderate acid sensitivity.
   5057..6373    +  CDS            TUB1: TBA1_YEAST - Experimental evidence at protein level: Swiss-Prot protein existence level 1. Tubulin is the major constituent of microtubules. It binds two moles of GTP, one at an exchangeable site on the beta chain and one at a non-exchangeable site on the alpha chain. From Saccharomyces cerevisiae (strain ATCC 204508 / S288c) (Baker's yeast).
   6946..7011    +  CDS            ALO1 (fragment): ALO_YEAST - Experimental evidence at protein level: Swiss-Prot protein existence level 1. Can oxidize L-gulono-1,4-lactone as well as D-arabinono-1,4- lactone and L-galactono-1,4-lactone. From Saccharomyces cerevisiae (strain ATCC 204508 / S288c) (Baker's yeast).
   7035..7053    -  promoter       SP6 promoter: promoter for bacteriophage SP6 RNA polymerase
   7116..7167    -  misc_feature   bom (fragment): basis of mobility region from pBR322
