[The description below was written by a language model from this plasmid's Addgene catalogue record and pLannotate feature annotations shown in this document.]
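Description:
pHIS3p:Venus-Tub1+3'UTR::HPH is a yeast expression plasmid built on the pFA6a backbone for fluorescent labelling of microtubules in Saccharomyces cerevisiae. In E. coli it is maintained as a high-copy plasmid through a ColE1/pUC-type origin and selected with ampicillin via the bla gene. No yeast replication origin or centromere is annotated in the feature table, which is consistent with a plasmid meant to be integrated into the genome rather than maintained episomally, although the record does not state the integration strategy or target locus. Selection in yeast relies on the hphMX6 cassette, which confers hygromycin resistance and sits upstream of, and in the opposite orientation to, the expression cassette.

The payload is an N-terminal fusion of Venus, a rapidly maturing yellow fluorescent protein derived from Aequorea victoria GFP, to Tub1, the budding yeast alpha-tubulin, driven by the S. cerevisiae HIS3 promoter. The annotated TUB1 coding match begins somewhat downstream of the end of Venus; the record does not identify the intervening sequence, which could be a linker and/or TUB1 sequence not captured by the protein-based annotation. Downstream of the coding region lies native genomic sequence corresponding to the TUB1 3'UTR named in the plasmid title. It extends far enough to include a short fragment annotated as ALO1, presumably carried along from flanking genomic sequence. T7 and SP6 promoters flank the marker and insert region and serve as sequencing primer sites. Small fragments of rop, lacI and bom are backbone remnants. The plasmid belongs to a set designed for improved fluorescent protein tagging of microtubules, allowing live-cell imaging of spindle and cytoplasmic microtubules.
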