Addgene plasmid #50632: pHIS3p:Venus-Tub1+3'UTR::HPH
Depositing lab: Wei-Lih Lee. Depositing organization: University of Massachusetts, Amherst. Publication: Improved Plasmids for Fluorescent Protein Tagging of Microtubules in Saccharomyces cerevisiae. Markus SM, Omer S, Baranowski K, Lee WL. Traffic. 2015 Jul;16(7):773-86. doi: 10.1111/tra.12276. Epub 2015 Apr 28. PubMed 25711127.
Backbone
  Vector backbone: pFA6a
  Vector type: Yeast Expression
  Selectable markers: Hygromycin
Growth in bacteria
  Bacterial resistance: Ampicillin, 100 μg/mL
  Growth temperature: 37°C
  Growth strain: DH5alpha
  Copy number: High Copy
Gene/Insert
  Gene/Insert name: Venus-Tub1 (alt name: Venus-a-tubulin)
  Species: S. cerevisiae (budding yeast)
  Insert size (bp): 2180
  Promoter: HIS3p
  Tag / fusion protein: Venus (N terminal on insert)
  Cloning method: Restriction Enzyme; 5′ cloning site XhoI (destroyed during cloning); 3′ cloning site SalI (not destroyed)
  Sequencing primers: 5′ T7; 3′ SP6
Terms and licenses: Academic/Nonprofit Terms; Industry Terms: Not Available to Industry
How to cite: pHIS3p:Venus-Tub1+3'UTR::HPH was a gift from Wei-Lih Lee (Addgene plasmid # 50632 ; http://n2t.net/addgene:50632 ; RRID:Addgene_50632)
