>Addgene plasmid #50632 | pHIS3p:Venus-Tub1+3'UTR::HPH | addgene partial sequence | sequence record 76857 | T7 5'-TAATACGACTCACTATAGGG-3'
CTAGTGGATCTGATATCATCGATGAATTCGAGCTCGTTTTCGACACTGGATGGCGGCGTTAGTATCGAAT
CGACAGCAGTATAGCGACCAGCATTCACATACGATTGACGCATGATATTACTTTCTGCGCACTTAACTTC
GCATCTGGGCAGATGATGTCGAGGCGAAAAAAAATATAAATCACGCTAACATTTGATTAAAATAGAACAA
CTACAATATAAAAAAACTATACAAATGACAAGTTCTTGAAAACAAGAATCTTTTTATTGTCAGTACTGAT
TATTCCTTTGCCCTCGGACGAGTGCTGGGGCGTCGGTTTCCACTATCGGCGAGTACTTCTACACAGCCAT
CGGTCCAGACGGCCGCGCTTCTGCGGGCGATTTGTGTACGCCCGACAGTCCCGGCTCCGGATCGGACGAT
TGCGTCGCATCGACCCTGCGCCCAAGCTGCATCATCGAAATTGCCGTCAACCAAGCTCTGATAGAGTTGG
TCAAGACCAATGCGGAGCATATACGCCCGGAGCCGCGGCGATCCTGCAAGCTCCGGATGCCTCCGCTCGA
AGTAGCGCGTCTGCTGCTCCATACAAGCCAACCACGGCCTCCAGAAGAAGATGTTGGCGACCTCGTATTG
GGAATCCCCGAACATCGCCTCGCTCCAGTCAATGACCGCTGTTATGCGGCCATTGTCCGTCAGGACATTG
TTGGAGCCGAAATCCGCGTGCACGAGGTGCCGGACTTCGGGGCAGTCCTCGGCCCAAAGCATCAGCTCAT
CGAGAGCCTGCGCGACGGACGCACTGACGGTGTCGTCCATCACAGTTTGCCAGTGATACACATGGGGATC
AGCAATCGCGCATATGAAATCACGCCATGTAGTGTATTGACCGATTCCTTGCGGTCCGAATGGGCCGAAC
CCGCTCGTCTGGCTAAGATCGGCCGCAGCGATCGCATCCATGGCCTCCGCGAC
