>Addgene plasmid #50632 | pHIS3p:Venus-Tub1+3'UTR::HPH | addgene partial sequence | sequence record 77460 | yTUB1-R 5'-TTGCGTTGAAGTTAGTAATGAAAGA-3'
ATCTAGCCTGGACGGGCAAATCGAACATACCATTAATACTAATAACTTCTCTCATGGATCCTTTGTACAA
TTCATCCATACCATGGGTAATACCAGCAGCAGTAACAAATTCTAACAAGACCATGTGGTCTCTCTTTTCG
TTTGGATCTTTGGATAAGGCAGATTGATAGGATAAGTAATGGTTGTCTGGTAACAAGACTGGACCATCAC
CAATTGGAGTATTTTGTTGATAATGGTCAGCTAATTGAACACCACCATCTTCAATGTTGTGTCTAATTTT
GAAGTTAGCTTTGATACCATTCTTTTGTTTGTCAGCAGTGATGTAAACATTGTGAGAGTTATAGTTGTAT
TCCAATTTGTGACCTAAAATGTTACCATCTTCTTTAAAATCAATACCTTTTAATTCGATTCTATTAACTA
AGGTATCACCTTCAAACTTGACTTCAGCTCTGGTCTTGTAGTTACCGTCATCTTTGAAAAAAATAGTTCT
TTCTTGAACATAACCTTCTGGCATGGCAGACTTGAAAAAGTCATGTTGTTTCATATGATCTGGGTATCTA
GCAAAACATTGCAAACCATAACCTAAAGTAGTGACTAAGGTTGGCCATGGAACTGGCAATTTACCAGTAG
TACAAATCAATTTTAAGGTCAATTTACCGTAAGTAGCATCACCTTCACCTTCACCGGAGACAGAAAATTT
GTGACCATTAACATCACCATCTAATTCAACCAAAATTGGGACAACACCAGTGAATAATTCTTCACCTTTA
GACATGCTTTGCCTTCGTTTATCTTGCCTGCTCATTTTTTAGTATATTCTTCGAAGAAATCACATTACTT
TATATAATG
