>Addgene plasmid #50632 | pHIS3p:Venus-Tub1+3'UTR::HPH | addgene partial sequence | sequence record 78073 | Sp6
ACGCTGCAGGTCGACCGGCCCAGTTTTTGAACACATAGTTCTTTCTAAATGGGATAGTAGACATGGGGTG
AAAAACCTGATAATATCGGTAACTTTAATTTTACGGGTTCTTGTTTTACCTTCTAATGAATTTTAAGTTT
TGAAAAGCAGAAAATCAGATATTGAAACTATAGATCTGCTTACCTTGAAGTTCACTATTTTTGGAATTCT
CCTTGCTAATAGTTACTTCTACTCTTGCTTTGTCCTGGATATCAATGGAAGATGTCCTCATTTCCATTTT
TTTTTTCAATTCGACGGCAAGGCGGGAGAAAAGGAACTAGGGATACAAAAATGCAATTACTAATGAAATC
CGTGAAATAATCATGGAAATGGGTGATGTAAGAATCTGATGAAACAAGTACAAATGTCTTTGGCCCATCA
ACTACGATGAGACTTACTAAGCTTTCATCAAATGCAGGTTAGAGAAGGAGAATGGTTTTTTTTTTTATTT
TTTGTACATAGATATTAGAGAAATATAATAAGTAGATTATAGATAAGATATCACCAAAGAGATATAACAG
TAGGGGGAATTTTTTTTTTTACAATATACTTGAAATATAGAAAGGATAAGGAGGTTGGGGGCGAGAGTGA
ACCTTAAAATTCCTCTTCCTCAGCGTATGAGTCGGCACCCACTTCGATGTAATCTCTTTCTAAAGCAGCC
AAATCTTCTCTAGCTTCGGTGAATTCACCTTCTTCCATACCTTCACCGACATACCAGTGGACGAAAGCAC
GTTTGGCATACATTAAATCGAATTTTCTATCGATTCTCTTCCAAGCCTCAGCAATGGATGTGGTATTTGA
CAACATACAGACGGCCCTATCCACAGTGGCCAATTGTGAGTTTGGTGTGGCAGTTGGAGGTTCGTA
